Addgene plasmid #179639: CMVTO-SEAP-26Sfur-B2AD-hcvs-KKMP (GS)
Purpose: HCVP-inducible single TM SEAP RELEASE construct with GS linkers
Depositing lab: Xiaojing Gao. Depositing organization: Stanford University. Publication: Protease-controlled secretion and display of intercellular signals. Vlahos AE, Kang J, Aldrete CA, Zhu R, Chong LS, Elowitz MB, Gao XJ. Nat Commun. 2022 Feb 17;13(1):912. doi: 10.1038/s41467-022-28623-y. PubMed 35177637.
Backbone
  Vector backbone: CMVTO-FlpIn
  Vector type: Mammalian Expression
Growth in bacteria
  Bacterial resistance: Ampicillin, 100 μg/mL
  Growth temperature: 37°C
  Growth strain: DH5alpha
  Copy number: High Copy
Gene/Insert
  Gene/Insert name: SEAP RELEASE
  Species: Synthetic
Terms and licenses: Academic/Nonprofit Terms; Industry Terms: Not Available to Industry
How to cite: CMVTO-SEAP-26Sfur-B2AD-hcvs-KKMP (GS) was a gift from Xiaojing Gao (Addgene plasmid # 179639 ; http://n2t.net/addgene:179639 ; RRID:Addgene_179639)
