[The description below was written by a language model from this plasmid's Addgene catalogue record and pLannotate feature annotations shown in this document.]
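Description:
CMVTO-SEAP-26Sfur-B2AD-hcvs-KKMP (GS) is a 6,963 nt mammalian expression plasmid built on a CMVTO-FlpIn backbone. It is propagated in E. coli at high copy from a ColE1/pUC-type origin under ampicillin selection (AmpR with its bla promoter). Transcription of the payload is driven by the human CMV immediate-early enhancer and promoter, followed by short sequences annotated as tet operator-containing fragments. This fits the "TO" in the name and implies that expression can be repressed by Tet repressor and induced with tetracycline or doxycycline in suitable host cells. The transcript is terminated by a bGH polyadenylation signal. Downstream, an FRT site sits directly in front of a hygromycin resistance gene that has no annotated promoter of its own, followed by an SV40 poly(A). This is the usual Flp-In arrangement, in which FLP-mediated integration at a genomic FRT landing pad places the marker behind a resident promoter and allows hygromycin selection of single-copy stable lines.

The synthetic insert is a "RELEASE" secretion-control construct. Secreted alkaline phosphatase (SEAP) serves as the reporter cargo and is fused to a fragment of the human beta-2 adrenergic receptor (ADRB2), which, given the "single TM" description, presumably provides the membrane-spanning segment. The remaining elements are not annotated in the feature table and can only be read from the name: a furin-related site ("26Sfur"), a hepatitis C virus protease cleavage site ("hcvs"), a C-terminal "KKMP" motif that probably acts as a dilysine-type ER retention signal, and GS linkers joining the parts. The stated purpose is HCV protease-inducible release. The likely logic is that protease cleavage removes the retention motif, so the protein can traffic onward and SEAP can be freed for secretion, giving an easily assayed readout of protease activity in engineered mammalian cells.
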