Features (pLannotate 1.2.2; 23 found; start..end, strand, type, name):
     81..460     +  enhancer       CMV enhancer: human cytomegalovirus immediate early enhancer
    461..664     +  promoter       CMV promoter: human cytomegalovirus (CMV) immediate early promoter
    666..685     +  promoter       PLtetO-1 promoter (fragment): modified phage lambda PL promoter with tet operator sites (Lutz and Bujard, 1997)
    687..706     +  promoter       PLtetO-1 promoter (fragment): modified phage lambda PL promoter with tet operator sites (Lutz and Bujard, 1997)
    714..747     +  promoter       TRE3GV promoter (fragment): 3rd-generation Tet-responsive promoter that can be activated by binding of Tet-On® 3G, optimized for retroviral and lentiviral vectors
    837..2339    +  CDS            SEAP: secreted alkaline phosphatase from human placenta The natural enzyme has a C-terminal transmembrane sequence that is replaced by a GPI anchor.
   2397..2528    +  CDS            ADRB2 (fragment): ADRB2_HUMAN - Also known as ADRB2R, B2AR. Experimental evidence at protein level: Swiss-Prot protein existence level 1. Beta-adrenergic receptors mediate the catecholamine-induced activation of adenylate cyclase through the action of G proteins. The beta-2-adrenergic receptor binds epinephrine with an approximately 30- fold greater affinity than it does norepinephrine. From Homo sapiens (Human).
   2733..2957    +  polyA_signal   bGH poly(A) signal: bovine growth hormone polyadenylation signal
   2973..2996    +  polyA_signal   bGH poly(A) signal (fragment): bovine growth hormone polyadenylation signal
   3000..3021    +  promoter       SV40 promoter (fragment): SV40 enhancer and early promoter
   3042..3275    +  rep_origin     f1 ori (fragment) (sequence partly withheld): f1 bacteriophage origin of replication; arrow indicates direction of (+) strand synthesis
   3280..3327    +  protein_bind   FRT: FLP-mediated recombination occurs in the 8-bp core sequence TCTAGAAA (Turan and Bode, 2011). FLP recombinase from the Saccharomyces cerevisiae 2μ plasmid
   3335..4357    +  CDS            HygR: aminoglycoside phosphotransferase from E. coli; aph(4)-Ia; confers resistance to hygromycin
   4367..4492    +  CDS            ble (fragment): BLE_KLEPN - Experimental evidence at protein level: Swiss-Prot protein existence level 1. Binding protein with a strong affinity to the bleomycin family of antibiotics. Binds to CL990; an antimitotic-antibiotic compound. From Klebsiella pneumoniae.
   4487..4608    +  polyA_signal   SV40 poly(A) signal: SV40 polyadenylation signal
   4681..4697    -  protein_bind   lac operator: The lac repressor binds to the lac operator to inhibit transcription in E. coli. This inhibition can be relieved by adding lactose or isopropyl-β-D-thiogalactopyranoside (IPTG). lac repressor encoded by lacI
   4705..4735    -  promoter       lac promoter: promoter for the E. coli lac operon
   4750..4771    -  protein_bind   CAP binding site: CAP binding activates transcription in the presence of cAMP. E. coli catabolite activator protein
   4784..4876    -  CDS            lacI (fragment): lac repressor; lacI; The lac repressor binds to the lac operator to inhibit transcription in E. coli. This inhibition can be relieved by adding lactose or isopropyl-β-D-thiogalactopyranoside (IPTG).
   5059..5647    -  rep_origin     ori: high-copy-number ColE1/pMB1/pBR322/pUC origin of replication
   5818..6678    -  CDS            AmpR: β-lactamase; bla; confers resistance to ampicillin, carbenicillin, and related antibiotics
   6679..6783    -  promoter       AmpR promoter: bla
   6842..6894    -  misc_feature   bom (fragment): basis of mobility region from pBR322
>Addgene plasmid #179639 | CMVTO-SEAP-26Sfur-B2AD-hcvs-KKMP (GS) | addgene full sequence | sequence record 356901 | Addgene NGS Result
GGCTTGACCGACAATTGCATGAAGAATCTGCTTAGGGTTAGGCGTTTTGCGCTGCTTCGTACGGGCCAGA
TATACGCGTTGACATTGATTATTGACTAGTTATTAATAGTAATCAATTACGGGGTCATTAGTTCATAGCC
CATATATGGAGTTCCGCGTTACATAACTTACGGTAAATGGCCCGCCTGGCTGACCGCCCAACGACCCCCG
CCCATTGACGTCAATAATGACGTATGTTCCCATAGTAACGCCAATAGGGACTTTCCATTGACGTCAATGG
GTGGAGTATTTACGGTAAACTGCCCACTTGGCAGTACATCAAGTGTATCATATGCCAAGTACGCCCCCTA
TTGACGTCAATGACGGTAAATGGCCCGCCTGGCATTATGCCCAGTACATGACCTTATGGGACTTTCCTAC
TTGGCAGTACATCTACGTATTAGTCATCGCTATTACCATGGTGATGCGGTTTTGGCAGTACATCAATGGG
CGTGGATAGCGGTTTGACTCACGGGGATTTCCAAGTCTCCACCCCATTGACGTCAATGGGAGTTTGTTTT
GGCACCAAAATCAACGGGACTTTCCAAAATGTCGTAACAACTCCGCCCCATTGACGCAAATGGGCGGTAG
GCGTGTACGGTGGGAGGTCTATATAAGCAGAGCTCTCCCTATCAGTGATAGAGATCTCCCTATCAGTGAT
AGAGATCGTCGACGAGCTCGTTTAGTGAACCGTCAGATCGCCTGGAGACGCCATCCACGCTGTTTTGACC
TCCATAGAAGACACCGGGACCGATCCAGCCTCCGGACTCTAGCGTTTAAACTTAAGCTTCGCCACCATGC
TGCTCCTGTTGCTGCTGCTGGGCCTGAGGCTACAGCTCTCCCTGGGCATCATCCCAGTTGAGGAGGAGAA
CCCGGACTTCTGGAACCGCGAGGCAGCCGAGGCCCTGGGTGCCGCCAAGAAGCTGCAGCCTGCACAGACA
GCCGCCAAGAACCTCATCATCTTCCTGGGCGATGGGATGGGGGTGTCTACGGTGACAGCTGCCAGGATTC
TAAAAGGGCAGAAGAAGGACAAACTGGGGCCTGAGATACCCCTGGCCATGGACCGCTTCCCATATGTGGC
TCTGTCCAAGACATACAATGTAGACAAACATGTGCCAGACAGTGGAGCCACAGCCACGGCCTACCTGTGC
GGGGTCAAGGGCAACTTCCAGACCATTGGCTTGAGTGCAGCCGCCCGCTTTAACCAGTGCAACACGACAC
GCGGCAACGAGGTCATCTCCGTGATGAATCGGGCCAAGAAAGCAGGGAAGTCAGTGGGAGTGGTAACCAC
CACACGAGTGCAGCACGCCTCGCCAGCCGGCACCTACGCCCACACGGTGAACCGCAACTGGTACTCGGAC
GCCGACGTGCCTGCCTCGGCCCGCCAGGAGGGGTGCCAGGACATCGCTACGCAGCTCATCTCCAACATGG
ACATTGACGTGATCCTAGGTGGAGGCCGAAAATACATGTTTCCCATGGGAACCCCAGACCCTGAGTACCC
AGATGACTACAGCCAAGGTGGGACCAGGCTGGACGGGAAGAATCTGGTGCAGGAATGGCTGGCGAAGCGC
CAGGGTGCCCGGTATGTGTGGAACCGCACTGAGCTCATGCAGGCTTCCCTGGACCCGTCTGTGACCCATC
TCATGGGTCTCTTTGAGCCTGGAGACATGAAATACGAGATCCACCGAGACTCCACACTGGACCCCTCCCT
GATGGAGATGACAGAGGCTGCCCTGCGCCTGCTGAGCAGGAACCCCCGCGGCTTCTTCCTCTTCGTGGAG
GGTGGTCGCATCGACCATGGTCATCATGAAAGCAGGGCTTACCGGGCACTGACTGAGACGATCATGTTCG
ACGACGCCATTGAGAGGGCGGGCCAGCTCACCAGCGAGGAGGACACGCTGAGCCTCGTCACTGCCGACCA
CTCCCACGTCTTCTCCTTCGGAGGCTACCCCCTGCGAGGGAGCTCCATCTTCGGGCTGGCCCCTGGCAAG
GCCCGGGACAGGAAGGCCTACACGGTCCTCCTATACGGAAACGGTCCAGGCTATGTGCTCAAGGACGGCG
CTCGGCCGGATGTTACCGAGAGCGAGAGCGGGAGCCCCGAGTATCGGCAGCAGTCAGCAGTGCCCCTGGA
CGAAGAGACCCACGCAGGCGAGGACGTGGCGGTGTTCGCGCGCGGCCCGCAGGCGCACCTGGTTCACGGC
GTGCAGGAGCAGACCTTCATAGCGCACGTCATGGCCTTCGCCGCCTGCCTGGAGCCCTACACCGCCTGCG
ACCTGGCACCCCCCGCCGGCACCACCGACGCCGCGCACCCGGGTGGATCCTCTGGCAGAAGCAAAAGAAG
CGTCATTGACGGCTTTACCCTGACCAGCGACGAGGTGTGGGTGGTGGGCATGGGCATCGTCATGTCTCTC
ATCGTCCTGGCCATCGTGTTTGGCAATGTGCTGGTCATCACAGCCATTGCCAAGTTCGAGCGTCTGCAGA
CGGTCACCGGGGGCGGCTCTCTCGAGGATGTCGTCTGCTGCTCAATGTCCTACGGCAGTGGAGGTACCAA
GTACAAAAGCAGACGCAGTTTTATTGATGAAAAGAAAATGCCTTAGGGCCCGAACAAAAACTCATCTCAG
AAGAGGATCTGAATAGCGCCGTCGACCATCATCATAATCATCATTGAGTTTAAACCCGCTGATCAGCCTC
GACTGTGCCTTCTAGTTGCCAGCCATCTGTTGTTTGCCCCTCCCCCGTGCCTTCCTTGACCCTGGAAGGT
GCCACTCCCACTGTCCTTTCCTAATAAAATGAGGAAATTGCATCGCATTGTCTGAGTAGGTGTCATTCTA
TTCTGGGGGGTGGGGTGGGGCAGGACAGCAAGGGGGAGGATTGGGAAGACAATAGCAGGCATGCTGGGGA
TGCGGTGGGCTCTATGGAGATCTATCGATGTTCTGGGGATGCGGTGGGCTCTATGGCTTCTGAGGCGGAA
AGAACCAGCTGGGGCTCTAGGGGGTATCCCC
[124 nt withheld, positions 3042-3165]
C
[91 nt withheld, positions 3167-3257]
AGGGTGATGGTTCACGTACCTAGAAGTTCCTATTCCGAAGTTCCTATTCTCTAGAAAGTATAGGAACTTC
CTTGGCCAAAAAGCCTGAACTCACCGCGACGTCTGTCGAGAAGTTTCTGATCGAAAAGTTCGACAGCGTC
TCCGACCTGATGCAGCTCTCGGAGGGCGAAGAATCTCGTGCTTTCAGCTTCGATGTAGGAGGGCGTGGAT
ATGTCCTGCGGGTAAATAGCTGCGCCGATGGTTTCTACAAAGATCGTTATGTTTATCGGCACTTTGCATC
GGCCGCGCTCCCGATTCCGGAAGTGCTTGACATTGGGGAATTCAGCGAGAGCCTGACCTATTGCATCTCC
CGCCGTGCACAGGGTGTCACGTTGCAAGACCTGCCTGAAACCGAACTGCCCGCTGTTCTGCAGCCGGTCG
CGGAGGCCATGGATGCGATCGCTGCGGCCGATCTTAGCCAGACGAGCGGGTTCGGCCCATTCGGACCGCA
AGGAATCGGTCAATACACTACATGGCGTGATTTCATATGCGCGATTGCTGATCCCCATGTGTATCACTGG
CAAACTGTGATGGACGACACCGTCAGTGCGTCCGTCGCGCAGGCTCTCGATGAGCTGATGCTTTGGGCCG
AGGACTGCCCCGAAGTCCGGCACCTCGTGCACGCGGATTTCGGCTCCAACAATGTCCTGACGGACAATGG
CCGCATAACAGCGGTCATTGACTGGAGCGAGGCGATGTTCGGGGATTCCCAATACGAGGTCGCCAACATC
TTCTTCTGGAGGCCGTGGTTGGCTTGTATGGAGCAGCAGACGCGCTACTTCGAGCGGAGGCATCCGGAGC
TTGCAGGATCGCCGCGGCTCCGGGCGTATATGCTCCGCATTGGTCTTGACCAACTCTATCAGAGCTTGGT
TGACGGCAATTTCGATGATGCAGCTTGGGCGCAGGGTCGATGCGACGCAATCGTCCGATCCGGAGCCGGG
ACTGTCGGGCGTACACAAATCGCCCGCAGAAGCGCGGCCGTCTGGACCGATGGCTGTGTAGAAGTACTCG
CCGATAGTGGAAACCGACGCCCCAGCACTCGTCCGAGGGCAAAGGAATAGCACGTACTACGAGATTTCGA
TTCCACCGCCGCCTTCTATGAAAGGTTGGGCTTCGGAATCGTTTTCCGGGACGCCGGCTGGATGATCCTC
CAGCGCGGGGATCTCATGCTGGAGTTCTTCGCCCACCCCAACTTGTTTATTGCAGCTTATAATGGTTACA
AATAAAGCAATAGCATCACAAATTTCACAAATAAAGCATTTTTTTCACTGCATTCTAGTTGTGGTTTGTC
CAAACTCATCAATGTATCTTATCATGTCTGTATACCGTCGACCTCTAGCTAGAGCTTGGCGTAATCATGG
TCATAGCTGTTTCCTGTGTGAAATTGTTATCCGCTCACAATTCCACACAACATACGAGCCGGAAGCATAA
AGTGTAAAGCCTGGGGTGCCTAATGAGTGAGCTAACTCACATTAATTGCGTTGCGCTCACTGCCCGCTTT
CCAGTCGGGAAACCTGTCGTGCCAGCTGCATTAATGAATCGGCCAACGCGCGGGGAGAGGCGGTTTGCGT
ATTGGGCGCTCTTCCGCTTCCTCGCTCACTGACTCGCTGCGCTCGGTCGTTCGGCTGCGGCGAGCGGTAT
CAGCTCACTCAAAGGCGGTAATACGGTTATCCACAGAATCAGGGGATAACGCAGGAAAGAACATGTGAGC
AAAAGGCCAGCAAAAGGCCAGGAACCGTAAAAAGGCCGCGTTGCTGGCGTTTTTCCATAGGCTCCGCCCC
CCTGACGAGCATCACAAAAATCGACGCTCAAGTCAGAGGTGGCGAAACCCGACAGGACTATAAAGATACC
AGGCGTTTCCCCCTGGAAGCTCCCTCGTGCGCTCTCCTGTTCCGACCCTGCCGCTTACCGGATACCTGTC
CGCCTTTCTCCCTTCGGGAAGCGTGGCGCTTTCTCATAGCTCACGCTGTAGGTATCTCAGTTCGGTGTAG
GTCGTTCGCTCCAAGCTGGGCTGTGTGCACGAACCCCCCGTTCAGCCCGACCGCTGCGCCTTATCCGGTA
ACTATCGTCTTGAGTCCAACCCGGTAAGACACGACTTATCGCCACTGGCAGCAGCCACTGGTAACAGGAT
TAGCAGAGCGAGGTATGTAGGCGGTGCTACAGAGTTCTTGAAGTGGTGGCCTAACTACGGCTACACTAGA
AGAACAGTATTTGGTATCTGCGCTCTGCTGAAGCCAGTTACCTTCGGAAAAAGAGTTGGTAGCTCTTGAT
CCGGCAAACAAACCACCGCTGGTAGCGGTGGTTTTTTTGTTTGCAAGCAGCAGATTACGCGCAGAAAAAA
AGGATCTCAAGAAGATCCTTTGATCTTTTCTACGGGGTCTGACGCTCAGTGGAACGAAAACTCACGTTAA
GGGATTTTGGTCATGAGATTATCAAAAAGGATCTTCACCTAGATCCTTTTAAATTAAAAATGAAGTTTTA
AATCAATCTAAAGTATATATGAGTAAACTTGGTCTGACAGTTACCAATGCTTAATCAGTGAGGCACCTAT
CTCAGCGATCTGTCTATTTCGTTCATCCATAGTTGCCTGACTCCCCGTCGTGTAGATAACTACGATACGG
GAGGGCTTACCATCTGGCCCCAGTGCTGCAATGATACCGCGAGACCCACGCTCACCGGCTCCAGATTTAT
CAGCAATAAACCAGCCAGCCGGAAGGGCCGAGCGCAGAAGTGGTCCTGCAACTTTATCCGCCTCCATCCA
GTCTATTAATTGTTGCCGGGAAGCTAGAGTAAGTAGTTCGCCAGTTAATAGTTTGCGCAACGTTGTTGCC
ATTGCTACAGGCATCGTGGTGTCACGCTCGTCGTTTGGTATGGCTTCATTCAGCTCCGGTTCCCAACGAT
CAAGGCGAGTTACATGATCCCCCATGTTGTGCAAAAAAGCGGTTAGCTCCTTCGGTCCTCCGATCGTTGT
CAGAAGTAAGTTGGCCGCAGTGTTATCACTCATGGTTATGGCAGCACTGCATAATTCTCTTACTGTCATG
CCATCCGTAAGATGCTTTTCTGTGACTGGTGAGTACTCAACCAAGTCATTCTGAGAATAGTGTATGCGGC
GACCGAGTTGCTCTTGCCCGGCGTCAATACGGGATAATACCGCGCCACATAGCAGAACTTTAAAAGTGCT
CATCATTGGAAAACGTTCTTCGGGGCGAAAACTCTCAAGGATCTTACCGCTGTTGAGATCCAGTTCGATG
TAACCCACTCGTGCACCCAACTGATCTTCAGCATCTTTTACTTTCACCAGCGTTTCTGGGTGAGCAAAAA
CAGGAAGGCAAAATGCCGCAAAAAAGGGAATAAGGGCGACACGGAAATGTTGAATACTCATACTCTTCCT
TTTTCAATATTATTGAAGCATTTATCAGGGTTATTGTCTCATGAGCGGATACATATTTGAATGTATTTAG
AAAAATAAACAAATAGGGGTTCCGCGCACATTTCCCCGAAAAGTGCCACCTGACGTCGACGGATCGGGAG
ATCTCCCGATCCCCTATGGTGCACTCTCAGTACAATCTGCTCTGATGCCGCATAGTTAAGCCAGTATCTG
CTCCCTGCTTGTGTGTTGGAGGTCGCTGAGTAGTGCGCGAGCAAAATTTAAGCTACAACAAGGCAA
